Addgene plasmid #184466: pUltra-Hot-PC
Purpose: Lentiviral vector for bi-cistronic expression of mCherry and PC (seperated by P2A)
Depositing lab: Gerardo Ferbeyre. Depositing organization: University of Montreal. Publication: A hydride transfer complex reprograms NAD metabolism and bypasses senescence. Igelmann S, Lessard F, Uchenunu O, Bouchard J, Fernandez-Ruiz A, Rowell MC, Lopes-Paciencia S, Papadopoli D, Fouillen A, Ponce KJ, Huot G, Mignacca L, Benfdil M, Kalegari P, Wahba HM, Pencik J, Vuong N, Quenneville J, Guillon J, Bourdeau V, Hulea L, Gagnon E, Kenner L, Moriggl R, Nanci A, Pollak MN, Omichinski JG, Topisirovic I, Ferbeyre G. Mol Cell. 2021 Sep 16;81(18):3848-3865.e19. doi: 10.1016/j.molcel.2021.08.028. PubMed 34547241.
Backbone
  Vector backbone: pUltra-Hot
  Backbone manufacturer: obtained from Addgene (#24130)
  Backbone size w/o insert (bp): 8317
  Total vector size (bp): 11770
  Vector type: Mammalian Expression, Lentiviral
  Selectable markers: mCherry
Growth in bacteria
  Bacterial resistance: Ampicillin, 100 μg/mL
  Growth temperature: 30°C
  Growth strain: NEB Stable
  Copy number: High Copy
Gene/Insert
  Gene/Insert name: Pyruvate Carboxylase
  Species: H. sapiens (human)
  Insert size (bp): 3537
  GenBank ID: NM_000920
  Entrez Gene: PC (a.k.a. PCB)
  Promoter: UbC
  Cloning method: Restriction Enzyme; 5′ cloning site XbaI (not destroyed); 3′ cloning site EcoRI (not destroyed)
  Sequencing primers: 5′ ggatctggagcaacaaacttc; 3′ gtatccacatagcgtaaaagg
Resource information
  A portion of this plasmid was derived from a plasmid made by: The sequence for PC was from OriGene CAT#: SC122580
Terms and licenses: Academic/Nonprofit Terms; Industry Terms: Not Available to Industry
How to cite: pUltra-Hot-PC was a gift from Gerardo Ferbeyre (Addgene plasmid # 184466 ; http://n2t.net/addgene:184466 ; RRID:Addgene_184466)
