[The description below was written by a language model from this plasmid's Addgene catalogue record and pLannotate feature annotations shown in this document.]
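Description:
pUltra-Hot-PC is an 11.8 kb lentiviral transfer plasmid for mammalian expression, built on the pUltra-Hot backbone. It co-expresses the red fluorescent protein mCherry and human pyruvate carboxylase (PC). In bacteria it replicates from a high-copy ColE1/pUC-type origin and is selected through the β-lactamase (AmpR) gene. An f1 origin and remnants of a lac/lacZα cloning region with T3 and T7 promoters are also present in the backbone.

The viral portion has a third-generation-style layout. An RSV promoter drives a truncated HIV-1 5' LTR, so genomic RNA can be produced without Tat. This is followed by the Ψ packaging signal with a gag fragment, the Rev response element for Rev-dependent nuclear export, and the cPPT/CTS, which aids nuclear import of the reverse-transcribed genome. The 3' end carries a truncated LTR (annotated by the tool as a 5' LTR), which suggests a self-inactivating design. An SV40 polyadenylation signal and an SV40 origin lie downstream of it.

Within the provirus, the human ubiquitin C promoter drives a single transcript encoding mCherry and then the roughly 3.5 kb PC coding sequence, which was inserted between XbaI and EcoRI sites. According to the catalogue entry the two are separated by a P2A self-cleaving peptide, although the feature table does not annotate it in the short gap between the reading frames. A WPRE after PC enhances transcript stability and expression.

There is no drug selection marker for mammalian cells, so mCherry fluorescence is used to identify or sort transduced cells. The plasmid is suited to stable PC overexpression, and the associated work concerns NAD metabolism and senescence bypass.
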