Features (pLannotate 1.2.2; 26 found; start..end, strand, type, name):
      1..589     +  rep_origin     ori: high-copy-number ColE1/pMB1/pBR322/pUC origin of replication
    772..864     +  CDS            lacI (fragment): lac repressor; lacI; The lac repressor binds to the lac operator to inhibit transcription in E. coli. This inhibition can be relieved by adding lactose or isopropyl-β-D-thiogalactopyranoside (IPTG).
    877..898     +  protein_bind   CAP binding site: CAP binding activates transcription in the presence of cAMP. E. coli catabolite activator protein
    913..943     +  promoter       lac promoter: promoter for the E. coli lac operon
    947..969     +  protein_bind   lac operator (fragment): The lac repressor binds to the lac operator to inhibit transcription in E. coli. This inhibition can be relieved by adding lactose or isopropyl-β-D-thiogalactopyranoside (IPTG). lac repressor encoded by lacI
   1012..1030    +  promoter       T3 promoter: promoter for bacteriophage T3 RNA polymerase
   1058..1284    +  promoter       RSV promoter: Rous sarcoma virus enhancer/promoter
   1285..1465    +  LTR            5' LTR (truncated): truncated 5' long terminal repeat (LTR) from HIV-1
   1512..1637    +  misc_feature   HIV-1 Ψ: packaging signal of human immunodeficiency virus type 1
   1621..1984    +  CDS            HIV-1 gag (fragment): gag protein from human immunodeficiency virus 1; gag
   2130..2363    +  misc_feature   RRE: The Rev response element (RRE) of HIV-1 allows for Rev-dependent mRNA export from the nucleus to the cytoplasm.
   2740..2840    +  CDS            Rev (fragment): human immunodeficiency virus 1 (HIV-1) Rev protein; rev; enhances nuclear export of unspliced and incompletely spliced viral mRNAs
   2890..3007    +  misc_feature   cPPT/CTS: central polypurine tract and central termination sequence of HIV-1
   3072..4283    +  promoter       UbC promoter: human ubiquitin C promoter
   4322..5029    +  CDS            mCherry: mCherry is a basic (constitutively fluorescent) red fluorescent protein published in 2004, derived from Discosoma sp.. It is reported to be a very rapidly-maturing monomer with low acid sensitivity.
   5102..8635    +  CDS            PC: PYC_HUMAN - Experimental evidence at protein level: Swiss-Prot protein existence level 1. Pyruvate carboxylase catalyzes a 2-step reaction, involving the ATP-dependent carboxylation of the covalently attached biotin in the first step and the transfer of the carboxyl group to pyruvate in the second. Catalyzes in a tissue specific manner, the initial reactions of glucose (liver, kidney) and lipid (adipose tissue, liver, brain) synthesis from pyruvate. From Homo sapiens (Human).
   8667..9255    +  misc_feature   WPRE: woodchuck hepatitis virus posttranscriptional regulatory element
   9276..9413    +  CDS            nef (fragment): NEF_HV1LA - Experimental evidence at protein level: Swiss-Prot protein existence level 1. Extracellular Nef protein targets CD4(+) T-lymphocytes for apoptosis by interacting with CXCR4 surface receptors. From Human immunodeficiency virus type 1 group M subtype B (isolate Lai) (HIV-1).
   9399..9579    +  LTR            5' LTR (truncated): truncated 5' long terminal repeat (LTR) from HIV-1
   9651..9772    +  polyA_signal   SV40 poly(A) signal: SV40 polyadenylation signal
   9812..9947    +  rep_origin     SV40 ori: SV40 origin of replication
   9968..9986    -  promoter       T7 promoter: promoter for bacteriophage T7 RNA polymerase
   9994..10149   +  CDS            lacZα (fragment): LacZα fragment of β-galactosidase; lacZ fragment
  10154..10582   +  rep_origin     f1 ori (sequence partly withheld): f1 bacteriophage origin of replication; arrow indicates direction of (+) strand synthesis
  10635..10739   +  promoter       AmpR promoter: bla
  10740..11600   +  CDS            AmpR: β-lactamase; bla; confers resistance to ampicillin, carbenicillin, and related antibiotics
>Addgene plasmid #184466 | pUltra-Hot-PC | addgene full sequence | sequence record 402914 | Addgene NGS Result
TTGAGATCCTTTTTTTCTGCGCGTAATCTGCTGCTTGCAAACAAAAAAACCACCGCTACCAGCGGTGGTT
TGTTTGCCGGATCAAGAGCTACCAACTCTTTTTCCGAAGGTAACTGGCTTCAGCAGAGCGCAGATACCAA
ATACTGTTCTTCTAGTGTAGCCGTAGTTAGGCCACCACTTCAAGAACTCTGTAGCACCGCCTACATACCT
CGCTCTGCTAATCCTGTTACCAGTGGCTGCTGCCAGTGGCGATAAGTCGTGTCTTACCGGGTTGGACTCA
AGACGATAGTTACCGGATAAGGCGCAGCGGTCGGGCTGAACGGGGGGTTCGTGCACACAGCCCAGCTTGG
AGCGAACGACCTACACCGAACTGAGATACCTACAGCGTGAGCTATGAGAAAGCGCCACGCTTCCCGAAGG
GAGAAAGGCGGACAGGTATCCGGTAAGCGGCAGGGTCGGAACAGGAGAGCGCACGAGGGAGCTTCCAGGG
GGAAACGCCTGGTATCTTTATAGTCCTGTCGGGTTTCGCCACCTCTCACTTGAGCGTCGATTTTTGTGAT
GCTCGTCAGGGGGGCGGAGCCTATGGAAAAACGCCAGCAACGCGGCCTTTTTACGGTTCCTGGCCTTTTG
CTGGCCTTTTGCTCACATGTTCTTTCCTGCGTTATCCCCTGATTCTGTGGATAACCGTATTACCGCCTTT
GAGTGAGCTGATACCGCTCGCCGCAGCCGAACGACCGAGCGCAGCGAGTCAGTGAGCGAGGAAGCGGAAG
AGCGCCCAATACGCAAACCGCCTCTCCCCGCGCGTTGGCCGATTCATTAATGCAGCTGGCACGACAGGTT
TCCCGACTGGAAAGCGGGCAGTGAGCGCAACGCAATTAATGTGAGTTAGCTCACTCATTAGGCACCCCAG
GCTTTACACTTTATGCTTCCGGCTCGTATGTTGTGTGGAATTGTGAGCGGATAACAATTTCACACAGGAA
ACAGCTATGACCATGATTACGCCAAGCGCGCAATTAACCCTCACTAAAGGGAACAAAAGCTGGAGCTGCA
AGCTTAATGTAGTCTTATGCAATACTCTTGTAGTCTTGCAACATGGTAACGATGAGTTAGCAACATGCCT
TACAAGGAGAGAAAAAGCACCGTGCATGCCGATTGGTGGAAGTAAGGTGGTACGATCGTGCCTTATTAGG
AAGGCAACAGACGGGTCTGACATGGATTGGACGAACCACTGAATTGCCGCATTGCAGAGATATTGTATTT
AAGTGCCTAGCTCGATACATAAACGGGTCTCTCTGGTTAGACCAGATCTGAGCCTGGGAGCTCTCTGGCT
AACTAGGGAACCCACTGCTTAAGCCTCAATAAAGCTTGCCTTGAGTGCTTCAAGTAGTGTGTGCCCGTCT
GTTGTGTGACTCTGGTAACTAGAGATCCCTCAGACCCTTTTAGTCAGTGTGGAAAATCTCTAGCAGTGGC
GCCCGAACAGGGACTTGAAAGCGAAAGGGAAACCAGAGGAGCTCTCTCGACGCAGGACTCGGCTTGCTGA
AGCGCGCACGGCAAGAGGCGAGGGGCGGCGACTGGTGAGTACGCCAAAAATTTTGACTAGCGGAGGCTAG
AAGGAGAGAGATGGGTGCGAGAGCGTCAGTATTAAGCGGGGGAGAATTAGATCGCGATGGGAAAAAATTC
GGTTAAGGCCAGGGGGAAAGAAAAAATATAAATTAAAACATATAGTATGGGCAAGCAGGGAGCTAGAACG
ATTCGCAGTTAATCCTGGCCTGTTAGAAACATCAGAAGGCTGTAGACAAATACTGGGACAGCTACAACCA
TCCCTTCAGACAGGATCAGAAGAACTTAGATCATTATATAATACAGTAGCAACCCTCTATTGTGTGCATC
AAAGGATAGAGATAAAAGACACCAAGGAAGCTTTAGACAAGATAGAGGAAGAGCAAAACAAAAGTAAGAC
CACCGCACAGCAAGCGGCCGCTGATCTTCAGACCTGGAGGAGGAGATATGAGGGACAATTGGAGAAGTGA
ATTATATAAATATAAAGTAGTAAAAATTGAACCATTAGGAGTAGCACCCACCAAGGCAAAGAGAAGAGTG
GTGCAGAGAGAAAAAAGAGCAGTGGGAATAGGAGCTTTGTTCCTTGGGTTCTTGGGAGCAGCAGGAAGCA
CTATGGGCGCAGCGTCAATGACGCTGACGGTACAGGCCAGACAATTATTGTCTGGTATAGTGCAGCAGCA
GAACAATTTGCTGAGGGCTATTGAGGCGCAACAGCATCTGTTGCAACTCACAGTCTGGGGCATCAAGCAG
CTCCAGGCAAGAATCCTGGCTGTGGAAAGATACCTAAAGGATCAACAGCTCCTGGGGATTTGGGGTTGCT
CTGGAAAACTCATTTGCACCACTGCTGTGCCTTGGAATGCTAGTTGGAGTAATAAATCTCTGGAACAGAT
TTGGAATCACACGACCTGGATGGAGTGGGACAGAGAAATTAACAATTACACAAGCTTAATACACTCCTTA
ATTGAAGAATCGCAAAACCAGCAAGAAAAGAATGAACAAGAATTATTGGAATTAGATAAATGGGCAAGTT
TGTGGAATTGGTTTAACATAACAAATTGGCTGTGGTATATAAAATTATTCATAATGATAGTAGGAGGCTT
GGTAGGTTTAAGAATAGTTTTTGCTGTACTTTCTATAGTGAATAGAGTTAGGCAGGGATATTCACCATTA
TCGTTTCAGACCCACCTCCCAACCCCGAGGGGACCCGACAGGCCCGAAGGAATAGAAGAAGAAGGTGGAG
AGAGAGACAGAGACAGATCCATTCGATTAGTGAACGGATCGGCACTGCGTGCGCCAATTCTGCAGACAAA
TGGCAGTATTCATCCACAATTTTAAAAGAAAAGGGGGGATTGGGGGGTACAGTGCAGGGGAAAGAATAGT
AGACATAATAGCAACAGACATACAAACTAAAGAATTACAAAAACAAATTACAAAAATTCAAAATTTTCGG
GTTTATTACAGGGACAGCAGAGATCCAGTTTGGTTAATTAACCCGTGTCGGCTCCAGATCTGGCCTCCGC
GCCGGGTTTTGGCGCCTCCCGCGGGCGCCCCCCTCCTCACGGCGAGCGCTGCCACGTCAGACGAAGGGCG
CAGCGAGCGTCCTGATCCTTCCGCCCGGACGCTCAGGACAGCGGCCCGCTGCTCATAAGACTCGGCCTTA
GAACCCCAGTATCAGCAGAAGGACATTTTAGGACGGGACTTGGGTGACTCTAGGGCACTGGTTTTCTTTC
CAGAGAGCGGAACAGGCGAGGAAAAGTAGTCCCTTCTCGGCGATTCTGCGGAGGGATCTCCGTGGGGCGG
TGAACGCCGATGATTATATAAGGACGCGCCGGGTGTGGCACAGCTAGTTCCGTCGCAGCCGGGATTTGGG
TCGCGGTTCTTGTTTGTGGATCGCTGTGATCGTCACTTGGTGAGTAGCGGGCTGCTGGGCTGGCCGGGGC
TTTCGTGGCCGCCGGGCCGCTCGGTGGGACGGAAGCGTGTGGAGAGACCGCCAAGGGCTGTAGTCTGGGT
CCGCGAGCAAGGTTGCCCTGAACTGGGGGTTGGGGGGAGCGCAGCAAAATGGCGGCTGTTCCCGAGTCTT
GAATGGAAGACGCTTGTGAGGCGGGCTGTGAGGTCGTTGAAACAAGGTGGGGGGCATGGTGGGCGGCAAG
AACCCAAGGTCTTGAGGCCTTCGCTAATGCGGGAAAGCTCTTATTCGGGTGAGATGGGCTGGGGCACCAT
CTGGGGACCCTGACGTGAAGTTTGTCACTGACTGGAGAACTCGGTTTGTCGTCTGTTGCGGGGGCGGCAG
TTATGGCGGTGCCGTTGGGCAGTGCACCCGTACCTTTGGGAGCGCGCGCCCTCGTCGTGTCGTGACGTCA
CCCGTTCTGTTGGCTTATAATGCAGGGTGGGGCCACCTGCCGGTAGGTGTGCGGTAGGCTTTTCTCCGTC
GCAGGACGCAGGGTTCGGGCCTAGGGTAGGCTCTCCTGAATCGACAGGCGCCGGACCTCTGGTGAGGGGA
GGGATAAGTGAGGCGTCAGTTTCTTTGGTCGGTTTTATGTACCTATCTTCTTAAGTAGCTGAAGCTCCGG
TTTTGAACTATGCGCTCGGGGTTGGCGAGTGTGTTTTGTGAAGTTTTTTAGGCACCTTTTGAAATGTAAT
CATTTGGGTCAATATGTAATTTTCAGTGTTAGACTAGTAAATTGTCCGCTAAATTCTGGCCGTTTTTGGC
TTTTTTGTTAGACGAAGCTTGGGCTGCAGGTCCGATCCACCGGTCGCCACCATGGTGAGCAAGGGCGAGG
AGGATAACATGGCCATCATCAAGGAGTTCATGCGCTTCAAGGTGCACATGGAGGGCTCCGTGAACGGCCA
CGAGTTCGAGATCGAGGGCGAGGGCGAGGGCCGCCCCTACGAGGGCACCCAGACCGCCAAGCTGAAGGTG
ACCAAGGGTGGCCCCCTGCCCTTCGCCTGGGACATCCTGTCCCCTCAGTTCATGTACGGCTCCAAGGCCT
ACGTGAAGCACCCCGCCGACATCCCCGACTACTTGAAGCTGTCCTTCCCCGAGGGCTTCAAGTGGGAGCG
CGTGATGAACTTCGAGGACGGCGGCGTGGTGACCGTGACCCAGGACTCCTCCCTGCAGGACGGCGAGTTC
ATCTACAAGGTGAAGCTGCGCGGCACCAACTTCCCCTCCGACGGCCCCGTAATGCAGAAGAAGACCATGG
GCTGGGAGGCCTCCTCCGAGCGGATGTACCCCGAGGACGGCGCCCTGAAGGGCGAGATCAAGCAGAGGCT
GAAGCTGAAGGACGGCGGCCACTACGACGCTGAGGTCAAGACCACCTACAAGGCCAAGAAGCCCGTGCAG
CTGCCCGGCGCCTACAACGTCAACATCAAGTTGGACATCACCTCCCACAACGAGGACTACACCATCGTGG
AACAGTACGAACGCGCCGAGGGCCGCCACTCCACCGGCGGCATGGACGAGCTGTACAAGGGATCTGGAGC
AACAAACTTCTCACTACTCAAACAAGCAGGTGACGTGGAGGAGAATCCCGGGCCTTCTAGAATGCTGAAG
TTCCGAACAGTCCATGGGGGCCTGAGGCTCCTGGGAATCCGCCGAACCTCCACCGCCCCCGCTGCCTCCC
CAAATGTCCGGCGCCTGGAGTATAAGCCCATCAAGAAAGTCATGGTGGCCAACAGAGGTGAGATTGCCAT
CCGTGTGTTCCGGGCCTGCACGGAGCTGGGCATCCGCACCGTAGCCATCTACTCTGAGCAGGACACGGGC
CAGATGCACCGGCAGAAAGCAGATGAAGCCTATCTCATCGGCCGCGGCCTGGCCCCCGTGCAGGCCTACC
TGCACATCCCAGACATCATCAAGGTGGCCAAGGAGAACAACGTAGATGCAGTGCACCCTGGCTACGGGTT
CCTCTCTGAGCGAGCGGACTTCGCCCAGGCCTGCCAGGATGCAGGGGTCCGGTTTATTGGGCCAAGCCCA
GAAGTGGTCCGCAAGATGGGAGACAAGGTGGAGGCCCGGGCCATCGCCATTGCTGCGGGTGTTCCCGTTG
TCCCTGGCACAGATGCCCCCATCACGTCCCTGCATGAGGCCCACGAGTTCTCCAACACCTACGGCTTCCC
CATCATCTTCAAGGCGGCCTATGGGGGTGGAGGGCGTGGCATGAGGGTGGTGCACAGCTACGAGGAGCTG
GAGGAGAATTACACCCGGGCCTACTCAGAGGCTCTGGCCGCCTTTGGGAATGGGGCGCTGTTTGTGGAGA
AGTTCATCGAGAAGCCACGGCACATCGAGGTGCAGATCTTGGGGGACCAGTATGGGAACATCCTGCACCT
GTACGAGCGAGACTGCTCCATCCAGCGGCGGCACCAGAAGGTGGTCGAGATTGCCCCCGCCGCCCACCTG
GACCCGCAGCTTCGGACTCGGCTCACCAGCGACTCTGTGAAACTCGCTAAACAGGTGGGCTACGAGAACG
CAGGCACCGTGGAGTTCCTGGTGGACAGGCACGGCAAGCACTACTTCATCGAGGTCAACTCCCGCCTGCA
GGTGGAGCACACGGTCACAGAGGAGATCACCGACGTAGACCTGGTCCATGCTCAGATCCACGTGGCTGAG
GGCAGGAGCCTACCCGACCTGGGCCTGCGGCAGGAGAACATCCGCATCAACGGGTGTGCCATCCAGTGCC
GGGTCACCACCGAGGACCCCGCGCGCAGCTTCCAGCCGGACACCGGCCGCATTGAGGTGTTCCGGAGCGG
AGAGGGCATGGGCATCCGCCTGGATAATGCTTCCGCCTTCCAAGGAGCCGTCATCTCGCCCCACTACGAC
TCCCTGCTGGTCAAAGTCATTGCCCACGGCAAAGACCACCCCACGGCCGCCACCAAGATGAGCAGGGCCC
TTGCGGAGTTCCGCGTCCGAGGTGTGAAGACCAACATCGCCTTCCTGCAGAATGTGCTCAACAACCAGCA
GTTCCTGGCAGGCACTGTGGACACCCAGTTCATCGACGAGAACCCAGAGCTGTTCCAGCTGCGGCCTGCA
CAGAACCGGGCCCAAAAGCTGTTGCACTACCTCGGCCATGTCATGGTAAACGGTCCAACCACCCCGATTC
CCGTCAAGGCCAGCCCCAGCCCCACGGACCCCGTTGTCCCTGCAGTGCCCATAGGCCCGCCCCCGGCTGG
TTTCAGAGACATCCTGCTGCGAGAGGGGCCTGAGGGCTTTGCTCGAGCTGTGCGGAACCACCCGGGGCTG
CTGCTGATGGACACGACCTTCAGGGACGCCCACCAGTCACTGCTGGCCACTCGTGTGCGCACCCACGATC
TCAAAAAGATCGCCCCCTATGTTGCCCACAACTTCAGCAAGCTCTTCAGCATGGAGAACTGGGGAGGAGC
CACGTTTGACGTCGCCATGCGCTTCCTGTATGAGTGCCCCTGGCGGCGGCTGCAGGAGCTCCGGGAGCTC
ATCCCCAACATCCCTTTCCAGATGCTGCTGCGGGGGGCCAATGCTGTGGGCTACACCAACTACCCAGACA
ACGTGGTCTTCAAGTTCTGTGAAGTGGCCAAAGAGAATGGCATGGATGTCTTCCGTGTGTTTGACTCCCT
CAACTACTTGCCCAACATGCTGCTGGGCATGGAGGCGGCAGGAAGTGCCGGAGGCGTGGTGGAGGCTGCC
ATCTCATACACGGGCGACGTGGCCGACCCCAGCCGCACCAAGTACTCACTGCAGTACTACATGGGCTTGG
CCGAAGAGCTGGTGCGAGCTGGCACCCACATCCTGTGCATCAAGGACATGGCCGGGCTGCTGAAGCCCAC
GGCCTGCACCATGCTGGTCAGCTCCCTCCGGGACCGCTTCCCCGACCTCCCACTGCACATCCACACCCAC
GACACGTCAGGGGCAGGCGTGGCAGCCATGCTGGCCTGTGCCCAGGCTGGAGCTGATGTGGTGGATGTGG
CAGCTGATTCCATGTCTGGGATGACTTCACAGCCCAGCATGGGGGCCCTGGTGGCCTGTACCAGAGGGAC
TCCCCTGGACACAGAGGTGCCCATGGAGCGCGTGTTTGACTACAGTGAGTACTGGGAGGGGGCTCGGGGA
CTGTACGCGGCCTTCGACTGCACGGCCACCATGAAGTCTGGCAACTCGGACGTGTATGAAAATGAGATCC
CAGGGGGCCAGTACACCAACCTGCACTTCCAGGCCCACAGCATGGGGCTTGGCTCCAAGTTCAAGGAGGT
CAAGAAGGCCTATGTGGAGGCCAACCAGATGCTGGGCGATCTCATCAAGGTGACGCCCTCCTCCAAGATC
GTGGGGGACCTGGCCCAGTTTATGGTGCAGAATGGATTGAGCCGGGCAGAGGCCGAAGCTCAGGCGGAAG
AGCTGTCCTTTCCCCGCTCCGTGGTGGAGTTCCTGCAGGGCTACATCGGTGTCCCCCATGGGGGGTTCCC
CGAACCCTTTCGCTCTAAGGTACTGAAGGACCTGCCAAGGGTGGAGGGGCGGCCTGGAGCCTCCCTCCCT
CCCCTGGATCTGCAGGCACTGGAGAAGGAGCTGGTAGACCGGCATGGGGAGGAGGTGACGCCGGAAGATG
TGCTCTCAGCAGCTATGTACCCCGATGTGTTTGCCCACTTCAAGGACTTCACTGCCACCTTTGGCCCCCT
GGATAGCCTGAATACTCGCCTCTTCCTGCAGGGACCCAAGATCGCAGAGGAGTTTGAGGTGGAGCTGGAG
CGGGGCAAGACGCTGCACATCAAAGCCCTGGCCGTGAGCGACCTGAACCGGGCCGGCCAGAGGCAGGTCT
TCTTTGAGCTCAATGGGCAGCTGCGGTCCATCTTGGTCAAGGACACCCAGGCCATGAAGGAGATGCACTT
CCACCCCAAGGCCCTAAAGGACGTGAAGGGCCAGATCGGGGCGCCCATGCCTGGGAAGGTGATAGACATC
AAAGTGGTGGCAGGGGCCAAGGTGGCCAAGGGCCAGCCCCTGTGTGTGCTCAGTGCCATGAAGATGGAGA
CTGTGGTGACCTCACCCATGGAGGGTACTGTCCGCAAGGTTCATGTGACCAAGGACATGACACTGGAAGG
TGACGACCTCATCCTGGAGATCGAGTGAGAATTCGTTCCGGAGTCGTCGACTCGACAATCAACCTCTGGA
TTACAAAATTTGTGAAAGATTGACTGGTATTCTTAACTATGTTGCTCCTTTTACGCTATGTGGATACGCT
GCTTTAATGCCTTTGTATCATGCTATTGCTTCCCGTATGGCTTTCATTTTCTCCTCCTTGTATAAATCCT
GGTTGCTGTCTCTTTATGAGGAGTTGTGGCCCGTTGTCAGGCAACGTGGCGTGGTGTGCACTGTGTTTGC
TGACGCAACCCCCACTGGTTGGGGCATTGCCACCACCTGTCAGCTCCTTTCCGGGACTTTCGCTTTCCCC
CTCCCTATTGCCACGGCGGAACTCATCGCCGCCTGCCTTGCCCGCTGCTGGACAGGGGCTCGGCTGTTGG
GCACTGACAATTCCGTGGTGTTGTCGGGGAAGCTGACGTCCTTTCCATGGCTGCTCGCCTGTGTTGCCAC
CTGGATTCTGCGCGGGACGTCCTTCTGCTACGTCCCTTCGGCCCTCAATCCAGCGGACCTTCCTTCCCGC
GGCCTGCTGCCGGCTCTGCGGCCTCTTCCGCATCTTCGCCTTCGCCCTCAGACGAGTCGGATCTCCCTTT
GGGCCGCCTCCCCGCCTGGAATTAATTCGAGCTCGGTACCTTTAAGACCAATGACTTACAAGGCAGCTGT
AGATCTTAGCCACTTTTTAAAAGAAAAGGGGGGACTGGAAGGGCTACGTAACTCCCAACGAAGACAAGAT
CTGCTTTTTGCTTGTACTGGGTCTCTCTGGTTAGACCAGATCTGAGCCTGGGAGCTCTCTGGCTAACTAG
GGAACCCACTGCTTAAGCCTCAATAAAGCTTGCCTTGAGTGCTTCAAGTAGTGTGTGCCCGTCTGTTGTG
TGACTCTGGTAACTAGAGATCCCTCAGACCCTTTTAGTCAGTGTGGAAAATCTCTAGCAGTAGTAGTTCA
TGTCATCTTATTATTCAGTATTTATAACTTGCAAAGAAATGAATATCAGAGAGTGAGAGGAACTTGTTTA
TTGCAGCTTATAATGGTTACAAATAAAGCAATAGCATCACAAATTTCACAAATAAAGCATTTTTTTCACT
GCATTCTAGTTGTGGTTTGTCCAAACTCATCAATGTATCTTATCATGTCTGGCTCTAGCTATCCCGCCCC
TAACTCCGCCCATCCCGCCCCTAACTCCGCCCAGTTCCGCCCATTCTCCGCCCCATGGCTGACTAATTTT
TTTTATTTATGCAGAGGCCGAGGCCGCCTCGGCCTCTGAGCTATTCCAGAAGTAGTGAGGAGGCTTTTTT
GGAGGCCTAGGGACGTACCCAATTCGCCCTATAGTGAGTCGTATTACGCGCGCTCACTGGCCGTCGTTTT
ACAACGTCGTGACTGGGAAAACCCTGGCGTTACCCAACTTAATCGCCTTGCAGCACATCCCCCTTTCGCC
AGCTGGCGTAATAGCGAAGAGGCCCGCACCGATCGCCCTTCCCAACAGTTGCGCAGCCTGAATGGCGAAT
GGG
[124 nt withheld, positions 10154-10277]
C
[91 nt withheld, positions 10279-10369]
A
[49 nt withheld, positions 10371-10419]
CCTTTGACGTTGGAGTCCACGTTCTTT
[37 nt withheld, positions 10447-10483]
ACCCTATCTCGGTCTATTCTTTTGATTTATAAGGGATTTTGCCGATTTCGGCCTATTGGTTAAAAAATGA
GCTGATTTAACAAAAATTTAACGCGAATTTTAACAAAATATTAACGCTTACAATTTAGGTGGCACTTTTC
GGGGAAATGTGCGCGGAACCCCTATTTGTTTATTTTTCTAAATACATTCAAATATGTATCCGCTCATGAG
ACAATAACCCTGATAAATGCTTCAATAATATTGAAAAAGGAAGAGTATGAGTATTCAACATTTCCGTGTC
GCCCTTATTCCCTTTTTTGCGGCATTTTGCCTTCCTGTTTTTGCTCACCCAGAAACGCTGGTGAAAGTAA
AAGATGCTGAAGATCAGTTGGGTGCACGAGTGGGTTACATCGAACTGGATCTCAACAGCGGTAAGATCCT
TGAGAGTTTTCGCCCCGAAGAACGTTTTCCAATGATGAGCACTTTTAAAGTTCTGCTATGTGGCGCGGTA
TTATCCCGTATTGACGCCGGGCAAGAGCAACTCGGTCGCCGCATACACTATTCTCAGAATGACTTGGTTG
AGTACTCACCAGTCACAGAAAAGCATCTTACGGATGGCATGACAGTAAGAGAATTATGCAGTGCTGCCAT
AACCATGAGTGATAACACTGCGGCCAACTTACTTCTGACAACGATCGGAGGACCGAAGGAGCTAACCGCT
TTTTTGCACAACATGGGGGATCATGTAACTCGCCTTGATCGTTGGGAACCGGAGCTGAATGAAGCCATAC
CAAACGACGAGCGTGACACCACGATGCCTGTAGCAATGGCAACAACGTTGCGCAAACTATTAACTGGCGA
ACTACTTACTCTAGCTTCCCGGCAACAATTAATAGACTGGATGGAGGCGGATAAAGTTGCAGGACCACTT
CTGCGCTCGGCCCTTCCGGCTGGCTGGTTTATTGCTGATAAATCTGGAGCCGGTGAGCGTGGGTCTCGCG
GTATCATTGCAGCACTGGGGCCAGATGGTAAGCCCTCCCGTATCGTAGTTATCTACACGACGGGGAGTCA
GGCAACTATGGATGAACGAAATAGACAGATCGCTGAGATAGGTGCCTCACTGATTAAGCATTGGTAACTG
TCAGACCAAGTTTACTCATATATACTTTAGATTGATTTAAAACTTCATTTTTAATTTAAAAGGATCTAGG
TGAAGATCCTTTTTGATAATCTCATGACCAAAATCCCTTAACGTGAGTTTTCGTTCCACTGAGCGTCAGA
CCCCGTAGAAAAGATCAAAGGATCTTC
