>Addgene plasmid #184466 | pUltra-Hot-PC | depositor partial sequence | sequence record 357597 | region covering P2A-PC
GCAACAAACTTCTCACTACTCAAACAAGCAGGTGACGTGGAGGAGAATCCCGGGCCTTCTAGAATGCTGA
AGTTCCGAACAGTCCATGGGGGCCTGAGGCTCCTGGGAATCCGCCGAACCTCCACCGCCCCCGCTGCCTC
CCCAAATGTCCGGCGCCTGGAGTATAAGCCCATCAAGAAAGTCATGGTGGCCAACAGAGGTGAGATTGCC
ATCCGTGTGTTCCGGGCCTGCACGGAGCTGGGCATCCGCACCGTAGCCATCTACTCTGAGCAGGACACGG
GCCAGATGCACCGGCAGAAAGCAGATGAAGCCTATCTCATCGGCCGCGGCCTGGCCCCCGTGCAGGCCTA
CCTGCACATCCCAGACATCATCAAGGTGGCCAAGGAGAACAACGTAGATGCAGTGCACCCTGGCTACGGG
TTCCTCTCTGAGCGAGCGGACTTCGCCCAGGCCTGCCAGGATGCAGGGGTCCGGTTTATTGGGCCAAGCC
CAGAAGTGGTCCGCAAGATGGGAGACAAGGTGGAGGCCCGGGCCATCGCCATTGCTGCGGGTGTTCCCGT
TGTCCCTGGCACAGATGCCCCCATCACGTCCCTGCATGAGGCCCACGAGTTCTCCAACACCTACGGCTTC
CCCATCATCTTCAAGGCGGCCTATGGGGGTGGAGGGCGTGGCATGAGGGTGGTGCACAGCTACGAGGAGC
TGGAGGAGAATTACACCCGGGCCTACTCAGAGGCTCTGGCCGCCTTTGGGAATGGGGCGCTGTTTGTGGA
GAAGTTCATCGAGAAGCCACGGCACATCGAGGTGCAGATCTTGGGGGACCAGTATGGGAACATCCTGCAC
CTGTACGAGCGAGACTGCTCCATCCAGCGGCGGCACCAGAAGGTGGTCGAGATTGCCCCCGCCGCCCACC
TGGACCCGCAGCTTCGGACTCGGCTCACCAGCGACTCTGTGAAACTCGCTAAACAGGTGGGCTACGAGAA
CGCAGGCACCGTGGAGTTCCTGGTGGACAGGCACGGCAAGCACTACTTCATCGAGGTCAACTCCCGCCTG
CAGGTGGAGCACACGGTCACAGAGGAGATCACCGACGTAGACCTGGTCCATGCTCAGATCCACGTGGCTG
AGGGCAGGAGCCTACCCGACCTGGGCCTGCGGCAGGAGAACATCCGCATCAACGGGTGTGCCATCCAGTG
CCGGGTCACCACCGAGGACCCCGCGCGCAGCTTCCAGCCGGACACCGGCCGCATTGAGGTGTTCCGGAGC
GGAGAGGGCATGGGCATCCGCCTGGATAATGCTTCCGCCTTCCAAGGAGCCGTCATCTCGCCCCACTACG
ACTCCCTGCTGGTCAAAGTCATTGCCCACGGCAAAGACCACCCCACGGCCGCCACCAAGATGAGCAGGGC
CCTTGCGGAGTTCCGCGTCCGAGGTGTGAAGACCAACATCGCCTTCCTGCAGAATGTGCTCAACAACCAG
CAGTTCCTGGCAGGCACTGTGGACACCCAGTTCATCGACGAGAACCCAGAGCTGTTCCAGCTGCGGCCTG
CACAGAACCGGGCCCAAAAGCTGTTGCACTACCTCGGCCATGTCATGGTAAACGGTCCAACCACCCCGAT
TCCCGTCAAGGCCAGCCCCAGCCCCACGGACCCCGTTGTCCCTGCAGTGCCCATAGGCCCGCCCCCGGCT
GGTTTCAGAGACATCCTGCTGCGAGAGGGGCCTGAGGGCTTTGCTCGAGCTGTGCGGAACCACCCGGGGC
TGCTGCTGATGGACACGACCTTCAGGGACGCCCACCAGTCACTGCTGGCCACTCGTGTGCGCACCCACGA
TCTCAAAAAGATCGCCCCCTATGTTGCCCACAACTTCAGCAAGCTCTTCAGCATGGAGAACTGGGGAGGA
GCCACGTTTGACGTCGCCATGCGCTTCCTGTATGAGTGCCCCTGGCGGCGGCTGCAGGAGCTCCGGGAGC
TCATCCCCAACATCCCTTTCCAGATGCTGCTGCGGGGGGCCAATGCTGTGGGCTACACCAACTACCCAGA
CAACGTGGTCTTCAAGTTCTGTGAAGTGGCCAAAGAGAATGGCATGGATGTCTTCCGTGTGTTTGACTCC
CTCAACTACTTGCCCAACATGCTGCTGGGCATGGAGGCGGCAGGAAGTGCCGGAGGCGTGGTGGAGGCTG
CCATCTCATACACGGGCGACGTGGCCGACCCCAGCCGCACCAAGTACTCACTGCAGTACTACATGGGCTT
GGCCGAAGAGCTGGTGCGAGCTGGCACCCACATCCTGTGCATCAAGGACATGGCCGGGCTGCTGAAGCCC
ACGGCCTGCACCATGCTGGTCAGCTCCCTCCGGGACCGCTTCCCCGACCTCCCACTGCACATCCACACCC
ACGACACGTCAGGGGCAGGCGTGGCAGCCATGCTGGCCTGTGCCCAGGCTGGAGCTGATGTGGTGGATGT
GGCAGCTGATTCCATGTCTGGGATGACTTCACAGCCCAGCATGGGGGCCCTGGTGGCCTGTACCAGAGGG
ACTCCCCTGGACACAGAGGTGCCCATGGAGCGCGTGTTTGACTACAGTGAGTACTGGGAGGGGGCTCGGG
GACTGTACGCGGCCTTCGACTGCACGGCCACCATGAAGTCTGGCAACTCGGACGTGTATGAAAATGAGAT
CCCAGGGGGCCAGTACACCAACCTGCACTTCCAGGCCCACAGCATGGGGCTTGGCTCCAAGTTCAAGGAG
GTCAAGAAGGCCTATGTGGAGGCCAACCAGATGCTGGGCGATCTCATCAAGGTGACGCCCTCCTCCAAGA
TCGTGGGGGACCTGGCCCAGTTTATGGTGCAGAATGGATTGAGCCGGGCAGAGGCCGAAGCTCAGGCGGA
AGAGCTGTCCTTTCCCCGCTCCGTGGTGGAGTTCCTGCAGGGCTACATCGGTGTCCCCCATGGGGGGTTC
CCCGAACCCTTTCGCTCTAAGGTACTGAAGGACCTGCCAAGGGTGGAGGGGCGGCCTGGAGCCTCCCTCC
CTCCCCTGGATCTGCAGGCACTGGAGAAGGAGCTGGTAGACCGGCATGGGGAGGAGGTGACGCCGGAAGA
TGTGCTCTCAGCAGCTATGTACCCCGATGTGTTTGCCCACTTCAAGGACTTCACTGCCACCTTTGGCCCC
CTGGATAGCCTGAATACTCGCCTCTTCCTGCAGGGACCCAAGATCGCAGAGGAGTTTGAGGTGGAGCTGG
AGCGGGGCAAGACGCTGCACATCAAAGCCCTGGCCGTGAGCGACCTGAACCGGGCCGGCCAGAGGCAGGT
CTTCTTTGAGCTCAATGGGCAGCTGCGGTCCATCTTGGTCAAGGACACCCAGGCCATGAAGGAGATGCAC
TTCCACCCCAAGGCCCTAAAGGACGTGAAGGGCCAGATCGGGGCGCCCATGCCTGGGAAGGTGATAGACA
TCAAAGTGGTGGCAGGGGCCAAGGTGGCCAAGGGCCAGCCCCTGTGTGTGCTCAGTGCCATGAAGATGGA
GACTGTGGTGACCTCACCCATGGAGGGTACTGTCCGCAAGGTTCATGTGACCAAGGACATGACACTGGAA
GGTGACGACCTCATCCTGGAGATCGAGTGAGAATTC
